Addgene plasmid #191594: E3_pENTR_L3-L2_NI_G1397-DddtoxA-C
Purpose: ptpTALECD vector assembly, Entry clone 3 with attL2 and L3
Depositing lab: Shin-ichi Arimura. Depositing organization: The University of Tokyo. Publication: Targeted base editing in the plastid genome of Arabidopsis thaliana. Nakazato I, Okuno M, Yamamoto H, Tamura Y, Itoh T, Shikanai T, Takanashi H, Tsutsumi N, Arimura SI. Nat Plants. 2021 Jul;7(7):906-913. doi: 10.1038/s41477-021-00954-6. Epub 2021 Jul 1. PubMed 34211131.
Backbone
  Vector backbone: PINII
  Vector type: Other
Growth in bacteria
  Bacterial resistance: Kanamycin, 50 μg/mL
  Growth temperature: 37°C
  Growth strain: DH5alpha
  Copy number: High Copy
Gene/Insert
  Gene/Insert name: C and N termini of platinum TALEN, 1/2 a cytidine deaminase domain of DddA of B. cenocepacia, and a uracil glycosylase inhibitor
  Species: Synthetic
  Cloning method: Ligation Independent Cloning
Terms and licenses: Academic/Nonprofit Terms; Industry Terms: Not Available to Industry
Depositor comments: Multisite Gateway entry vector to express one hand of pTALECD-UGI
How to cite: E3_pENTR_L3-L2_NI_G1397-DddtoxA-C was a gift from Shin-ichi Arimura (Addgene plasmid # 191594 ; http://n2t.net/addgene:191594 ; RRID:Addgene_191594)
