[The description below was written by a language model from this plasmid's Addgene catalogue record and pLannotate feature annotations shown in this document.]
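Description:
E3_pENTR_L3-L2_NI_G1397-DddtoxA-C is a small (about 4 kb) MultiSite Gateway entry clone used as the third entry module when assembling ptpTALECD vectors, the plastid-targeted TALE-linked cytidine deaminases developed for base editing of the Arabidopsis thaliana plastid genome. It is maintained in E. coli at high copy from a ColE1/pUC-type origin and selected with kanamycin through an aminoglycoside phosphotransferase (KanR) gene. rrnB T1 and T2 terminators lie upstream of the recombination cassette, as is usual for pENTR-style plasmids. The catalogue lists the backbone as PINII and the vector type only as "Other".

The payload lies between attL3 and attL2 sites, so an LR recombination transfers it, along with the other entry modules, into a destination vector. It encodes one "hand" of the editor. A TALE N-terminal segment (annotated by homology to AvrXa10) and a TALE C-terminal segment (homology to AvrBs3), both from the platinum TALEN scaffold, are followed by one half of the split cytidine deaminase domain of Burkholderia cenocepacia DddA and a uracil glycosylase inhibitor (UGI). UGI blocks uracil excision so that deaminated cytosines are retained. The name suggests the C-terminal half of a G1397 split and an NI-type repeat, though the record does not explain these terms, and the deaminase half is not annotated in the feature table.

Between the two TALE termini sits a lacZα/lac promoter/pBluescript MCS-derived stuffer. It presumably serves as a placeholder to be replaced by the custom DNA-binding repeat array. No plant promoter or plastid transit peptide is annotated, so these are presumably supplied by the other modules.
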