Features (pLannotate 1.2.2; 20 found; start..end, strand, type, name):
    416..508     +  CDS            lacI (fragment): lac repressor; lacI; The lac repressor binds to the lac operator to inhibit transcription in E. coli. This inhibition can be relieved by adding lactose or isopropyl-β-D-thiogalactopyranoside (IPTG).
    563..590     -  terminator     rrnB T2 terminator: transcription terminator T2 from the E. coli rrnB gene
    722..765     +  terminator     rrnB T1 terminator: Escherichia coli rrnB; transcription terminator T1 from the E. coli rrnB gene
    812..848     -  CDS            lacZα (fragment): LacZα fragment of β-galactosidase; lacZ fragment
    865..960     +  protein_bind   attL3: mutant version of attL; recombination site for the Gateway® LR reaction LR Clonase™
   1020..1430    +  CDS            avrXa10 (fragment): AVX10_XANOO - Experimental evidence at protein level: Swiss-Prot protein existence level 1. Avirulence protein. Induces the hypersensitive response (HR)in rice plants carrying the resistance gene Xa10. Activity depends on the presence of the core repeat domains; replacement with repeat domains from other proteins (AvrBs3 of X.euvesicatoria (AC P14727) or AvrXa7 of this organism) does not elicit the HR. Probably acts as a transcription factor in its host plant (rice) to induce plant resistance or disease. From Xanthomonas oryzae pv. oryzae.
   1432..1450    -  rep_origin     f1 ori (fragment): f1 bacteriophage origin of replication; arrow indicates direction of (+) strand synthesis
   1455..1610    -  CDS            lacZα (fragment): LacZα fragment of β-galactosidase; lacZ fragment
   1618..1636    +  promoter       T7 promoter: promoter for bacteriophage T7 RNA polymerase
   1645..1668    -  misc_feature   MCS (fragment): pBluescript multiple cloning site
   1684..1702    -  promoter       T3 promoter: promoter for bacteriophage T3 RNA polymerase
   1747..1763    -  protein_bind   lac operator: The lac repressor binds to the lac operator to inhibit transcription in E. coli. This inhibition can be relieved by adding lactose or isopropyl-β-D-thiogalactopyranoside (IPTG). lac repressor encoded by lacI
   1771..1801    -  promoter       lac promoter: promoter for the E. coli lac operon
   1816..1837    -  protein_bind   CAP binding site: CAP binding activates transcription in the presence of cAMP. E. coli catabolite activator protein
   1936..2082    +  CDS            avrBs3 (fragment): AVRB3_XANEU - Experimental evidence at protein level: Swiss-Prot protein existence level 1. Avirulence protein. Acts as a transcription factor in C.annuum plants. In susceptible plants lacking the Bs3 resistance gene induces expression of a number of genes, including genes homologous to a family of auxin-induced genes, alpha-expansin genes, pectate lyase, anthocyanidin glucoside rhamnosyl transferase and at least one transcription factor, UPA20. Their expression leads to plant hypertrophy in mesophyll cells, probably mainly mediated by UPA20 (PubMed:17962565). In resistant plants induces the h
   2167..2415    +  CDS            UGI: UNGI_BPPB2 - Experimental evidence at protein level: Swiss-Prot protein existence level 1. This protein binds specifically and reversibly to the host uracil-DNA glycosylase, preventing removal of uracil residues from PBS2 DNA by the host uracil-excision repair system. From Bacillus phage PBS2 (Bacteriophage PBS2).
   2440..2539    -  protein_bind   attL2: mutant version of attL; recombination site for the Gateway® LR reaction LR Clonase™
   2570..2588    -  promoter       T7 promoter: promoter for bacteriophage T7 RNA polymerase
   2722..3531    +  CDS            KanR: aminoglycoside phosphotransferase; aph(3')-Ia; confers resistance to kanamycin in bacteria or G418 (Geneticin®) in eukaryotes
   3678..233     +  rep_origin     ori (across the origin): high-copy-number ColE1/pMB1/pBR322/pUC origin of replication
>Addgene plasmid #191594 | E3_pENTR_L3-L2_NI_G1397-DddtoxA-C | addgene full sequence | sequence record 379219 | Addgene NGS Result
CGACCTACACCGAACTGAGATACCTACAGCGTGAGCTATGAGAAAGCGCCACGCTTCCCGAAGGGAGAAA
GGCGGACAGGTATCCGGTAAGCGGCAGGGTCGGAACAGGAGAGCGCACGAGGGAGCTTCCAGGGGGAAAC
GCCTGGTATCTTTATAGTCCTGTCGGGTTTCGCCACCTCTGACTTGAGCGTCGATTTTTGTGATGCTCGT
CAGGGGGGCGGAGCCTATGGAAAAACGCCAGCAACGCGGCCTTTTTACGGTTCCTGGCCTTTTGCTGGCC
TTTTGCTCACATGTTCTTTCCTGCGTTATCCCCTGATTCTGTGGATAACCGTATTACCGCCTTTGAGTGA
GCTGATACCGCTCGCCGCAGCCGAACGACCGAGCGCAGCGAGTCAGTGAGCGAGGAAGCGGAAGAGCGCC
CAATACGCAAACCGCCTCTCCCCGCGCGTTGGCCGATTCATTAATGCAGCTGGCACGACAGGTTTCCCGA
CTGGAAAGCGGGCAGTGAGCGCAACGCAATTAATACGCGTACCGCTAGCCAGGAAGAGTTTGTAGAAACG
CAAAAAGGCCATCCGTCAGGATGGCCTTCTGCTTAGTTTGATGCCTGGCAGTTTATGGCGGGCGTCCTGC
CCGCCACCCTCCGGGCCGTTGCTTCACAACGTTCAAATCCGCTCCCGGCGGATTTGTCCTACTCAGGAGA
GCGTTCACCGACAAACAACAGATAAAACGAAAGGCCCAGTCTTCCGACTGAGCCTTTCGTTTTATTTGAT
GCCTGGCAGTTCCCTACTCTCGCGTTAACGCTAGCATGGATGTTTTCCCAGTCACGACGTTGTAAAACGA
CGGCCAGTCTTAAGCTCGGGCCCCAAATAATGATTTTATTTTGACTGATAGTGACCTGTTCGTTGCAACA
AATTGATGAGCAATGCTTTTTTATAATGCCAACTTTGTATAATAAAGTTGATAAGGAGACCGCCGCTGCC
AAGTTCGAGAGACAGCACATGGACAGCATCGATATCGCCGATCTACGCACGCTCGGCTACAGCCAGCAGC
AACAGGAGAAGATCAAACCGAAGGTTCGTTCGACAGTGGCGCAGCACCACGAGGCACTGGTCGGCCACGG
GTTTACACACGCGCACATCGTTGCGTTAAGCCAACACCCGGCAGCGTTAGGGACCGTCGCTGTCAAGTAT
CAGGACATGATCGCAGCGTTGCCAGAGGCGACACACGAAGCGATCGTTGGCGTCGGCAAACAGTGGTCCG
GCGCACGCGCTCTGGAGGCCTTGCTCACGGTGGCGGGAGAGTTGAGAGGTCCACCGTTACAGTTGGACAC
AGGCCAACTTCTCAAGATTGCAAAACGTGGCGGCGTGACCGCAGTGGAGGCAGTGCATGCATGGCGCAAT
GCACTGACGGGTGCCCCGCTCAAGGAGACGGGCGCCGCTACAGGGCGCGTCCCATTCGCCATTCAGGCTG
CGCAACTGTTGGGAAGGGCGATCGGTGCGGGCCTCTTCGCTATTACGCCAGCTGGCGAAAGGGGGATGTG
CTGCAAGGCGATTAAGTTGGGTAACGCCAGGGTTTTCCCAGTCACGACGTTGTAAAACGACGGCCAGTGA
GCGCGCGTAATACGACTCACTATAGGGCGAATTGGGTACCGGGCCCCCCCTCGAGGTCCTCCAGCTTTTG
TTCCCTTTAGTGAGGGTTAATTGCGCGCTTGGCGTAATCATGGTCATAGCTGTTTCCTGTGTGAAATTGT
TATCCGCTCACAATTCCACACAACATACGAGCCGGAAGCATAAAGTGTAAAGCCTGGGGTGCCTAATGAG
TGAGCTAACTCACATTAATTGCGTTGCGCTCACTGCCCGCTTTCCACCGGTCGTCTCCACCCCTGAGCAG
GTAGTGGCTATTGCATCCAACATAGGGGGCAGACCCGCACTGGAGTCAATTGTTGCCCAGTTATCTCGCC
CTGATCCGGCGTTGGCCGCGTTGACCAACGACCACCTCGTCGCCTTGGCCTGCCTCGGCGGGCGTCCTGC
GCTGGATGCAGTGAAAAAGGGATTGGGGGGTTCTGCGATTCCAGTTAAGAGAGGAGCTACAGGAGAAACG
AAAGTCTTTACTGGGAATTCCAATTCTCCCAAATCACCGACTAAAGGCGGATGTAGTGGTGGTAGTACCA
ATCTTTCCGACATTATCGAGAAGGAAACAGGTAAACAACTCGTAATCCAAGAAAGCATACTGATGCTTCC
TGAAGAGGTTGAAGAGGTCATAGGGAACAAACCTGAAAGCGACATTTTGGTTCATACTGCCTATGATGAG
TCTACAGATGAGAACGTGATGTTGCTAACCTCAGATGCACCTGAATACAAGCCATGGGCTTTAGTGATTC
AGGATTCGAATGGAGAGAACAAGATCAAGATGCTCTGATAACTCGAGCGATCCTCTAGAACCCAGCTTTC
TTGTACAAAGTTGGCATTATAAGAAAGCATTGCTTATCAATTTGTTGCAACGAACAGGTCACTATCAGTC
AAAATAAAATCATTATTTGCCATCCAGCTGCAGGGCGGCCGCGATATCCCCTATAGTGAGTCGTATTACA
TGGTCATAGCTGTTTCCTGGCAGCTCTGGCCCGTGTCTCAAAATCTCTGATGTTACATTGCACAAGATAA
AAATATATCATCATGAACAATAAAACTGTCTGCTTACATAAACAGTAATACAAGGGGTGTTATGAGCCAT
ATTCAACGGGAAACGTCGAGGCCGCGATTAAATTCCAACATGGATGCTGATTTATATGGGTATAAATGGG
CTCGCGATAATGTCGGGCAATCAGGTGCGACAATCTATCGCTTGTATGGGAAGCCCGATGCGCCAGAGTT
GTTTCTGAAACATGGCAAAGGTAGCGTTGCCAATGATGTTACAGATGAGATGGTCAGACTAAACTGGCTG
ACGGAATTTATGCCTCTTCCGACCATCAAGCATTTTATCCGTACTCCTGATGATGCATGGTTACTCACCA
CTGCGATCCCCGGAAAAACAGCATTCCAGGTATTAGAAGAATATCCTGATTCAGGTGAAAATATTGTTGA
TGCGCTGGCAGTGTTCCTGCGCCGGTTGCATTCGATTCCTGTTTGTAATTGTCCTTTTAACAGCGATCGC
GTATTTCGCCTTGCTCAGGCGCAATCACGAATGAATAACGGTTTGGTTGATGCGAGTGATTTTGATGACG
AGCGTAATGGCTGGCCTGTTGAACAAGTCTGGAAAGAAATGCATAAACTTTTGCCATTCTCACCGGATTC
AGTCGTCACTCATGGTGATTTCTCACTTGATAACCTTATTTTTGACGAGGGGAAATTAATAGGTTGTATT
GATGTTGGACGAGTCGGAATCGCAGACCGATACCAGGATCTTGCCATCCTATGGAACTGCCTCGGTGAGT
TTTCTCCTTCATTACAGAAACGGCTTTTTCAAAAATATGGTATTGATAATCCTGATATGAATAAATTGCA
GTTTCATTTGATGCTCGATGAGTTTTTCTAATCAGAATTGGTTAATTGGTTGTAACACTGGCAGAGCATT
ACGCTGACTTGACGGGACGGCGCAAGCTCATGACCAAAATCCCTTAACGTGAGTTACGCGTCGTTCCACT
GAGCGTCAGACCCCGTAGAAAAGATCAAAGGATCTTCTTGAGATCCTTTTTTTCTGCGCGTAATCTGCTG
CTTGCAAACAAAAAAACCACCGCTACCAGCGGTGGTTTGTTTGCCGGATCAAGAGCTACCAACTCTTTTT
CCGAAGGTAACTGGCTTCAGCAGAGCGCAGATACCAAATACTGTTCTTCTAGTGTAGCCGTAGTTAGGCC
ACCACTTCAAGAACTCTGTAGCACCGCCTACATACCTCGCTCTGCTAATCCTGTTACCAGTGGCTGCTGC
CAGTGGCGATAAGTCGTGTCTTACCGGGTTGGACTCAAGACGATAGTTACCGGATAAGGCGCAGCGGTCG
GGCTGAACGGGGGGTTCGTGCACACAGCCCAGCTTGGAGCGAA
